>Addgene plasmid #188891 | pMLS1272 | addgene full sequence | sequence record 370780 | Addgene NGS Result
CTAAATTGTAAGCGTTAATATTTTGTTAAAATTCGCGTTAAATTTTTGTTAAATCAGCTCATTTTTTAAC
CAATAGGCCGAAATCGGCAAAATCCCTTATAAATCAAAAGAATAGACCGAGATAGGGT
[37 nt withheld, positions 129-165]
AAAGAACGTGGACTCCAACGTCAAAGG
[49 nt withheld, positions 193-241]
T
[91 nt withheld, positions 243-333]
G
[124 nt withheld, positions 335-458]
CCCATTCGCCATTCAGGCTGCGCAACTGTTGGGAAGGGCGATCGGTGCGGGCCTCTTCGCTATTACGCCA
GCTGGCGAAAGGGGGATGTGCTGCAAGGCGATTAAGTTGGGTAACGCCAGGGTTTTCCCAGTCACGACGT
TGTAAAACGACGGCCAGTGAGCGCGCGTAATACGACTCACTATAGGGCGAATTGGAGCTCCACCGCGGTG
GCGGCCGCTCTAGAACTAGTGGATCCCCCGGGCTGCAGGAATTCGATGTGGTGACATGTGTAACTGCATT
TTTTAGAGACAAGTTAGGGTGAAAAAACGTTACTTTTGTATTGGGTGTTTAAAAATTGAAAAGCGCTTTT
AATCCATAGCCAGATTTGGTTTTTTTAATAAGTGCTGAAAATGTGTGTGCCTTTAAAAAGAACAGTAGTC
GTAATTATGTTTTCTTGCTTTTCTAAATTTTGCAGGTTAATCAATTTTTTTCACATGAAATAAAATATAT
TTTCCCAAAAATTTAACAAAAAAAACTAGCAATAAAGGAATAAAAAACTGTACACCTTAAAGGCGCACAC
TCTGTTTTGCAAATTTTATTTTTAGTTGTGAATTTTCTGCTGAGACCTGAAAATAGCAACTTTAGTACTA
CTATAATTTGTCAACCTTTTCAAAAAAAGCATGCAATTTTTGAGAAACTCTTATAAAAGCTATTATTAAA
AAAACACCTTTTTTCCAAAATTATTCCACAAAAAATATGTTATGAAATGCCTACACCCTCTCACACACAC
TCTTTATACTACTCTGTCAAACTCACGAGATGTCTGCCGCCTCTTGTGTCCCCCCTATATAAACACCTCC
TATTGCGAGATGTCTTGAGAGGCTGGAATCAAAACTTGTTTTAGAGCTAGAAATAGCAAGTTAAAATAAG
GCTAGTCCGTTATCAACTTGAAAAAGTGGCACCGAGTCGGTGCTTTTTTTTGTGAAATTTTCTATAATTT
TTTTTGCAGACATGTGTGGTGATCAAGCTTATCGATACCGTCGACCTCGAGGGGGGGCCCGGTACCCAGC
TTTTGTTCCCTTTAGTGAGGGTTAATTGCGCGCTTGGCGTAATCATGGTCATAGCTGTTTCCTGTGTGAA
ATTGTTATCCGCTCACAATTCCACACAACATACGAGCCGGGAGCATAAAGTGTAAAGCCTGGGGTGCCTA
ATGAGTGAGCTAACTCACATTAATTGCGTTGCGCTCACTGCCCGCTTTCCAGTCGGGAAACCTGTCGTGC
CAGCTGCATTAATGAATCGGCCAACGCGCGGGGAGAGGCGGTTTGCGTATTGGGCGCTCATATGCGCTTC
CTCGCTCACTGACTCGCTGCGCTCGGTCGTTCGGCTGCGGCGAGCGGTATCAGCTCACTCAAAGGCGGTA
ATACGGTTATCCACAGAATCAGGGGATAACGCAGGAAAGAACATGTGAGCAAAAGGCCAGCAAAAGGCCA
GGAACCGTAAAAAGGCCGCGTTGCTGGCGTTTTTCCATAGGCTCCGCCCCCCTGACGAGCATCACAAAAA
TCGACGCTCAAGTCAGAGGTGGCGAAACCCGACAGGACTATAAAGATACCAGGCGTTTCCCCCTGGAAGC
TCCCTCGTGCGCTCTCCTGTTCCGACCCTGCCGCTTACCGGATACCTGTCCGCCTTTCTCCCTTCGGGAA
GCGTGGCGCTTTCTCATAGCTCACGCTGTAGGTATCTCAGTTCGGTGTAGGTCGTTCGCTCCAAGCTGGG
CTGTGTGCACGAACCCCCCGTTCAGCCCGACCGCTGCGCCTTATCCGGTAACTATCGTCTTGAGTCCAAC
CCGGTAAGACACGACTTATCGCCACTGGCAGCAGCCACTGGTAACAGGATTAGCAGAGCGAGGTATGTAG
GCGGTGCTACAGAGTTCTTGAAGTGGTGGCCTAACTACGGCTACACTAGAAGAACAGTATTTGGTATCTG
CGCTCTGCTGAAGCCAGTTACCTTCGGAAAAAGAGTTGGTAGCTCTTGATCCGGCAAACAAACCACCGCT
GGTAGCGGTGGTTTTTTTGTTTGCAAGCAGCAGATTACGCGCAGAAAAAAAGGATCTCAAGAAGATCCTT
TGATCTTTTCTACGGGGTCTGACGCTCAGTGGAACGAAAACTCACGTTAAGGGATTTTGGTCATGAGATT
ATCAAAAAGGATCTTCACCTAGATCCTTTTAAATTAAAAATGAAGTTTTAAATCAATCTAAAGTATATAT
GAGTAAACTTGGTCTGACAGTTACCAATGCTTAATCAGTGAGGCACCTATCTCAGCGATCTGTCTATTTC
GTTCATCCATAGTTGCCTGACTCCCCGTCGTGTAGATAACTACGATACGGGAGGGCTTACCATCTGGCCC
CAGTGCTGCAATGATACCGCGAGACCCACGCTCACCGGCTCCAGATTTATCAGCAATAAACCAGCCAGCC
GGAAGGGCCGAGCGCAGAAGTGGTCCTGCAACTTTATCTGCCTCCATCCAGTCTATTAATTGTTGCCGGG
AAGCTAGAGTAAGTAGTTCGCCAGTTAATAGTTTGCGCAACGTTGTTGCCATTGCTACAGGCATCGTGGT
GTCACGCTCGTCGTTTGGTATGGCTTCATTCAGCTCCGGTTCCCAACGATCAAGGCGAGTTACATGATCC
CCCATGTTGTGCAAAAAAGCGGTTAGCTCCTTCGGTCCTCCGATCGTTGTCAGAAGTAAGTTGGCCGCAG
TGTTATCACTCATGGTTATGGCAGCACTGCATAATTCTCTTACTGTCATGCCATCCGTAAGATGCTTTTC
TGTGACTGGTGAGTACTCAACCAAGTCATTCTGAGAATAGTGTATGCGGCGACCGAGTTGCTCTTGCCCG
GCGTCAATACGGGATAATACCGCGCCACATAGCAGAACTTTAAAAGTGCTCATCATTGGAAAACGTTCTT
CGGGGCGAAAACTCTCAAGGATCTTACCGCTGTTGAGATCCAGTTCGATGTAACCCACTCGTGCACCCAA
CTGATCTTCAGCATCTTTTACTTTCACCAGCGTTTCTGGGTGAGCAAAAACAGGAAGGCAAAATGCCGCA
AAAAAGGGAATAAGGGCGACACGGAAATGTTGAATACTCATACTCTTCCTTTTTCAATATTATTGAAGCA
TTTATCAGGGTTATTGTCTCATGAGCGGATACATATTTGAATGTATTTAGAAAAATAAACAAATAGGGGT
TCCGCGCACATTTCCCCGAAAAGTGCCAC
Features (pLannotate 1.2.2; 15 found; start..end, strand, type, name):
     30..458     -  rep_origin     f1 ori (sequence partly withheld): f1 bacteriophage origin of replication; arrow indicates direction of (+) strand synthesis
    463..618     -  CDS            lacZα (fragment): LacZα fragment of β-galactosidase; lacZ fragment
    626..644     +  promoter       T7 promoter: promoter for bacteriophage T7 RNA polymerase
    653..715     +  misc_feature   MCS (fragment): pBluescript multiple cloning site
    965..1314    +  promoter       CeU6 promoter: promoter for the C. elegans R07E5.16 U6 snRNA gene (Dickinson et al., 2013)
   1336..1411    +  misc_RNA       gRNA scaffold: guide RNA scaffold for the Streptococcus pyogenes CRISPR/Cas9 system
   1460..1504    +  misc_feature   MCS (fragment): pBluescript multiple cloning site
   1517..1535    -  promoter       T3 promoter: promoter for bacteriophage T3 RNA polymerase
   1580..1596    -  protein_bind   lac operator: The lac repressor binds to the lac operator to inhibit transcription in E. coli. This inhibition can be relieved by adding lactose or isopropyl-β-D-thiogalactopyranoside (IPTG). lac repressor encoded by lacI
   1604..1634    -  promoter       lac promoter: promoter for the E. coli lac operon
   1649..1670    -  protein_bind   CAP binding site: CAP binding activates transcription in the presence of cAMP. E. coli catabolite activator protein
   1683..1775    -  CDS            lacI (fragment): lac repressor; lacI; The lac repressor binds to the lac operator to inhibit transcription in E. coli. This inhibition can be relieved by adding lactose or isopropyl-β-D-thiogalactopyranoside (IPTG).
   1960..2548    -  rep_origin     ori: high-copy-number ColE1/pMB1/pBR322/pUC origin of replication
   2719..3579    -  CDS            AmpR: β-lactamase; bla; confers resistance to ampicillin, carbenicillin, and related antibiotics
   3580..3684    -  promoter       AmpR promoter: bla
