[The description below was written by a language model from this plasmid's Addgene catalogue record and pLannotate feature annotations shown in this document.]
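Description:
pMLS1272 is a small (about 3.7 kb) worm expression plasmid built on the pBluescript II KS+ backbone that delivers a single guide RNA targeting the C. elegans gene ric-4 (locus Y22F5A.3). It is propagated in E. coli as a high-copy plasmid through its ColE1/pUC-type origin and is selected with ampicillin via the β-lactamase gene and its native promoter. The backbone also retains the usual pBluescript elements: an f1 phage origin for single-stranded DNA production, remnants of the lacZα region with the lac promoter, operator and CAP site, a short lacI fragment, and flanking T7 and T3 phage promoters. The multiple cloning site is split into two fragments on either side of the insert, consistent with the cassette having been placed within it, although the record lists the specific cloning sites as unknown.

The payload is a compact RNA polymerase III expression unit. The promoter of the C. elegans R07E5.16 U6 snRNA gene drives transcription of the ric-4 targeting spacer, which sits in the short gap between the promoter and the Streptococcus pyogenes Cas9 guide RNA scaffold, producing a complete sgRNA. The plasmid carries no Cas9 gene and no worm selection marker or repair template, so the nuclease must be supplied separately. The associated publication describes high-efficiency CRISPR editing in C. elegans strains with Cas9 integrated into the genome, and this construct fits that use, providing the guide that directs Cas9 to cut at ric-4. The record does not state the specific edit or experimental outcome intended at this locus.
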