Addgene plasmid #188891: pMLS1272
Purpose: Ric-4 sgRNA expression vector
Depositing lab: Erik Jorgensen. Depositing organization: University of Utah. Publication: High-efficiency CRISPR gene editing in C. elegans using Cas9 integrated into the genome. Schwartz ML, Davis MW, Rich MS, Jorgensen EM. PLoS Genet. 2021 Nov 8;17(11):e1009755. doi: 10.1371/journal.pgen.1009755. eCollection 2021 Nov. PubMed 34748534.
Backbone
  Vector backbone: pBluescript II KS+
  Vector type: Worm Expression
Growth in bacteria
  Bacterial resistance: Ampicillin, 100 μg/mL
  Growth temperature: 37°C
  Growth strain: DH5alpha
  Copy number: High Copy
Gene/Insert
  Gene/Insert name: PU6(R07E5.16)::Ric-4 sgRNA
  gRNA/shRNA sequence: GAGAGGCTGGAATCAAAACTT
  Species: C. elegans (nematode)
  Entrez Gene: CELE_Y22F5A.3 (a.k.a. CELE_Y22F5A.3)
  Cloning method: Restriction Enzyme; 5′ cloning site Unknown (unknown if destroyed); 3′ cloning site Unknown (unknown if destroyed)
Terms and licenses: Academic/Nonprofit Terms; Industry Terms: Not Available to Industry
How to cite: pMLS1272 was a gift from Erik Jorgensen (Addgene plasmid # 188891 ; http://n2t.net/addgene:188891 ; RRID:Addgene_188891)
